Addgene plasmid #112026: pBC2T-LC3B
Purpose: expresses BC2-tag-LC3B in mammalian cells
Depositing lab: Ulrich Rothbauer. Depositing organization: Naturwissenschaftliches und Medizinisches Institut an der Universitaet Tuebingen (NMI). Publication: A peptide tag-specific nanobody enables high-quality labeling for dSTORM imaging. Virant D, Traenkle B, Maier J, Kaiser PD, Bodenhofer M, Schmees C, Vojnovic I, Pisak-Lukats B, Endesfelder U, Rothbauer U. Nat Commun. 2018 Mar 2;9(1):930. doi: 10.1038/s41467-018-03191-2. PubMed 29500346.
Backbone
  Vector backbone: pEGFP-N1
  Vector type: Mammalian Expression
  Selectable markers: Neomycin (select with G418)
Growth in bacteria
  Bacterial resistance: Kanamycin, 50 μg/mL
  Growth temperature: 37°C
  Growth strain: DH5alpha
  Copy number: High Copy
Gene/Insert
  Gene/Insert name: LC3B
  Species: H. sapiens (human)
  Entrez Gene: MAP1LC3B (a.k.a. ATG8F, LC3B, MAP1A/1BLC3, MAP1LC3B-a)
  Tag / fusion protein: BC2-tag (N terminal on insert)
Terms and licenses: Academic/Nonprofit Terms; Industry Terms: Not Available to Industry
How to cite: pBC2T-LC3B was a gift from Ulrich Rothbauer (Addgene plasmid # 112026 ; http://n2t.net/addgene:112026 ; RRID:Addgene_112026)
