[The description below was written by a language model from this plasmid's Addgene catalogue record and pLannotate feature annotations shown in this document.]
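Description:
pBC2T-LC3B is a 4,368 bp mammalian expression plasmid built on the pEGFP-N1 backbone that produces human LC3B (MAP1LC3B), the Atg8-family protein associated with autophagosomes, carrying an N-terminal BC2 peptide tag. Transcription is driven by the human cytomegalovirus immediate-early enhancer and promoter and terminated by the SV40 polyadenylation signal. No EGFP feature is annotated in either sequence record, so the fluorescent protein of the parental vector appears to have been replaced by the tagged LC3B cassette. The BC2 tag itself is too short to be picked up by the automated annotation, but a gap between the CMV promoter and the start of the LC3B annotation is consistent with its placement upstream of the coding sequence.

The plasmid replicates in E. coli at high copy number from a ColE1/pUC-type origin and also carries an f1 phage origin. A single Tn5 aminoglycoside phosphotransferase gene (NeoR/KanR) serves both hosts. A bacterial promoter (annotated as the AmpR promoter) drives it for kanamycin selection in bacteria, while the SV40 enhancer/early promoter, paired with the HSV TK polyadenylation signal, drives it for G418 selection of stably transfected mammalian cells. The short RSF ori, large T antigen, ble and bGH poly(A) fragments in the tables are most likely annotation artefacts of backbone sequence rather than functional elements. The depositor and sequencing-derived records are the same length and show the same features in the same order, differing only in their start coordinate.

The associated publication describes a peptide tag-specific nanobody for dSTORM imaging. This suggests the construct is meant for detecting LC3B through a small epitope in super-resolution microscopy rather than through a bulky fluorescent protein fusion.
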