Features (pLannotate 1.2.2; 13 found; start..end, strand, type, name):
    247..450     +  promoter       CMV promoter: human cytomegalovirus (CMV) immediate early promoter
    533..905     +  CDS            LC3B (fragment): human LC3 protein; MAP1LC3B; Atg8 family member found on autophagosomes
    931..1015    +  CDS            large T antigen (fragment): large T antigen from SV40 (simian virus 40)
   1038..1159    +  polyA_signal   SV40 poly(A) signal: SV40 polyadenylation signal
   1193..1621    -  rep_origin     f1 ori (sequence partly withheld): f1 bacteriophage origin of replication; arrow indicates direction of (+) strand synthesis
   1648..1752    +  promoter       AmpR promoter: bla
   1754..2111    +  promoter       SV40 promoter: SV40 enhancer and early promoter
   2146..2940    +  CDS            NeoR/KanR: aminoglycoside phosphotransferase from Tn5; aph(3')-II (or nptII); confers resistance to neomycin, kanamycin, and G418 (Geneticin®)
   2961..3113    +  CDS            ble (fragment): BLE_KLEPN - Experimental evidence at protein level: Swiss-Prot protein existence level 1. Binding protein with a strong affinity to the bleomycin family of antibiotics. Binds to CL990; an antimitotic-antibiotic compound. From Klebsiella pneumoniae.
   3172..3219    +  polyA_signal   HSV TK poly(A) signal: herpes simplex virus thymidine kinase polyadenylation signal (Cole and Stacy, 1985)
   3310..3326    -  polyA_signal   bGH poly(A) signal (fragment): bovine growth hormone polyadenylation signal
   3548..4136    +  rep_origin     ori: high-copy-number ColE1/pMB1/pBR322/pUC origin of replication
   4311..246     +  enhancer       CMV enhancer (across the origin): human cytomegalovirus immediate early enhancer
>Addgene plasmid #112026 | pBC2T-LC3B | depositor full sequence | sequence record 211014 | pBC2T-LC3B sequence 4368 bps
TTGACGTCAATAATGACGTATGTTCCCATAGTAACGCCAATAGGGACTTTCCATTGACGTCAATGGGTGG
AGTATTTACGGTAAACTGCCCACTTGGCAGTACATCAAGTGTATCATATGCCAAGTACGCCCCCTATTGA
CGTCAATGACGGTAAATGGCCCGCCTGGCATTATGCCCAGTACATGACCTTATGGGACTTTCCTACTTGG
CAGTACATCTACGTATTAGTCATCGCTATTACCATGGTGATGCGGTTTTGGCAGTACATCAATGGGCGTG
GATAGCGGTTTGACTCACGGGGATTTCCAAGTCTCCACCCCATTGACGTCAATGGGAGTTTGTTTTGGCA
CCAAAATCAACGGGACTTTCCAAAATGTCGTAACAACTCCGCCCCATTGACGCAAATGGGCGGTAGGCGT
GTACGGTGGGAGGTCTATATAAGCAGAGCTGGTTTAGTGAACCGTCAGATCCGCTAGCGCTACCGGTCGC
CACCATGCCTGATCGCAAGCGCGCCGTGAGCCATTGGCAGCAGCCGTCGGAGAAGACCTTCAAGCAGCGC
CGCACCTTCGAACAAAGAGTAGAAGATGTCCGACTTATTCGAGAGCAGCATCCAACCAAAATCCCGGTGA
TAATAGAACGATACAAGGGTGAGAAGCAGCTTCCTGTTCTGGATAAAACAAAGTTCCTTGTACCTGACCA
TGTCAACATGAGTGAGCTCATCAAGATAATTAGAAGGCGCTTACAGCTCAATGCTAATCAGGCCTTCTTC
CTGTTGGTGAACGGACACAGCATGGTCAGCGTCTCCACACCAATCTCAGAGGTGTATGAGAGTGAGAAAG
ATGAAGATGGATTCCTGTACATGGTCTATGCCTCCCAGGAGACGTTCGGGATGAAATTGTCAGTGTAAGG
ATCCACCGGATCTAGATAACTGATCATAATCAGCCATACCACATTTGTAGAGGTTTTACTTGCTTTAAAA
AACCTCCCACACCTCCCCCTGAACCTGAAACATAAAATGAATGCAATTGTTGTTGTTAACTTGTTTATTG
CAGCTTATAATGGTTACAAATAAAGCAATAGCATCACAAATTTCACAAATAAAGCATTTTTTTCACTGCA
TTCTAGTTGTGGTTTGTCCAAACTCATCAATGTATCTTAACGCGTAAATTGTAAGCGTTAATATTTTGTT
AAAATTCGCGTTAAATTTTTGTTAAATCAGCTCATTTTTTAACCAATAGGCCGAAATCGGCAAAATCCCT
TATAAATCAAAAGAATAGACCGAGATAGGGT
[37 nt withheld, positions 1292-1328]
AAAGAACGTGGACTCCAACGTCAAAGG
[49 nt withheld, positions 1356-1404]
T
[91 nt withheld, positions 1406-1496]
G
[124 nt withheld, positions 1498-1621]
CAGGTGGCACTTTTCGGGGAAATGTGCGCGGAACCCCTATTTGTTTATTTTTCTAAATACATTCAAATAT
GTATCCGCTCATGAGACAATAACCCTGATAAATGCTTCAATAATATTGAAAAAGGAAGAGTCCTGAGGCG
GAAAGAACCAGCTGTGGAATGTGTGTCAGTTAGGGTGTGGAAAGTCCCCAGGCTCCCCAGCAGGCAGAAG
TATGCAAAGCATGCATCTCAATTAGTCAGCAACCAGGTGTGGAAAGTCCCCAGGCTCCCCAGCAGGCAGA
AGTATGCAAAGCATGCATCTCAATTAGTCAGCAACCATAGTCCCGCCCCTAACTCCGCCCATCCCGCCCC
TAACTCCGCCCAGTTCCGCCCATTCTCCGCCCCATGGCTGACTAATTTTTTTTATTTATGCAGAGGCCGA
GGCCGCCTCGGCCTCTGAGCTATTCCAGAAGTAGTGAGGAGGCTTTTTTGGAGGCCTAGGCTTTTGCAAA
GATCGATCAAGAGACAGGATGAGGATCGTTTCGCATGATTGAACAAGATGGATTGCACGCAGGTTCTCCG
GCCGCTTGGGTGGAGAGGCTATTCGGCTATGACTGGGCACAACAGACAATCGGCTGCTCTGATGCCGCCG
TGTTCCGGCTGTCAGCGCAGGGGCGCCCGGTTCTTTTTGTCAAGACCGACCTGTCCGGTGCCCTGAATGA
ACTGCAAGACGAGGCAGCGCGGCTATCGTGGCTGGCCACGACGGGCGTTCCTTGCGCAGCTGTGCTCGAC
GTTGTCACTGAAGCGGGAAGGGACTGGCTGCTATTGGGCGAAGTGCCGGGGCAGGATCTCCTGTCATCTC
ACCTTGCTCCTGCCGAGAAAGTATCCATCATGGCTGATGCAATGCGGCGGCTGCATACGCTTGATCCGGC
TACCTGCCCATTCGACCACCAAGCGAAACATCGCATCGAGCGAGCACGTACTCGGATGGAAGCCGGTCTT
GTCGATCAGGATGATCTGGACGAAGAGCATCAGGGGCTCGCGCCAGCCGAACTGTTCGCCAGGCTCAAGG
CGAGCATGCCCGACGGCGAGGATCTCGTCGTGACCCATGGCGATGCCTGCTTGCCGAATATCATGGTGGA
AAATGGCCGCTTTTCTGGATTCATCGACTGTGGCCGGCTGGGTGTGGCGGACCGCTATCAGGACATAGCG
TTGGCTACCCGTGATATTGCTGAAGAGCTTGGCGGCGAATGGGCTGACCGCTTCCTCGTGCTTTACGGTA
TCGCCGCTCCCGATTCGCAGCGCATCGCCTTCTATCGCCTTCTTGACGAGTTCTTCTGAGCGGGACTCTG
GGGTTCGAAATGACCGACCAAGCGACGCCCAACCTGCCATCACGAGATTTCGATTCCACCGCCGCCTTCT
ATGAAAGGTTGGGCTTCGGAATCGTTTTCCGGGACGCCGGCTGGATGATCCTCCAGCGCGGGGATCTCAT
GCTGGAGTTCTTCGCCCACCCTAGGGGGAGGCTAACTGAAACACGGAAGGAGACAATACCGGAAGGAACC
CGCGCTATGACGGCAATAAAAAGACAGAATAAAACGCACGGTGTTGGGTCGTTTGTTCATAAACGCGGGG
TTCGGTCCCAGGGCTGGCACTCTGTCGATACCCCACCGAGACCCCATTGGGGCCAATACGCCCGCGTTTC
TTCCTTTTCCCCACCCCACCCCCCAAGTTCGGGTGAAGGCCCAGGGCTCGCAGCCAACGTCGGGGCGGCA
GGCCCTGCCATAGCCTCAGGTTACTCATATATACTTTAGATTGATTTAAAACTTCATTTTTAATTTAAAA
GGATCTAGGTGAAGATCCTTTTTGATAATCTCATGACCAAAATCCCTTAACGTGAGTTTTCGTTCCACTG
AGCGTCAGACCCCGTAGAAAAGATCAAAGGATCTTCTTGAGATCCTTTTTTTCTGCGCGTAATCTGCTGC
TTGCAAACAAAAAAACCACCGCTACCAGCGGTGGTTTGTTTGCCGGATCAAGAGCTACCAACTCTTTTTC
CGAAGGTAACTGGCTTCAGCAGAGCGCAGATACCAAATACTGTCCTTCTAGTGTAGCCGTAGTTAGGCCA
CCACTTCAAGAACTCTGTAGCACCGCCTACATACCTCGCTCTGCTAATCCTGTTACCAGTGGCTGCTGCC
AGTGGCGATAAGTCGTGTCTTACCGGGTTGGACTCAAGACGATAGTTACCGGATAAGGCGCAGCGGTCGG
GCTGAACGGGGGGTTCGTGCACACAGCCCAGCTTGGAGCGAACGACCTACACCGAACTGAGATACCTACA
GCGTGAGCTATGAGAAAGCGCCACGCTTCCCGAAGGGAGAAAGGCGGACAGGTATCCGGTAAGCGGCAGG
GTCGGAACAGGAGAGCGCACGAGGGAGCTTCCAGGGGGAAACGCCTGGTATCTTTATAGTCCTGTCGGGT
TTCGCCACCTCTGACTTGAGCGTCGATTTTTGTGATGCTCGTCAGGGGGGCGGAGCCTATGGAAAAACGC
CAGCAACGCGGCCTTTTTACGGTTCCTGGCCTTTTGCTGGCCTTTTGCTCACATGTTCTTTCCTGCGTTA
TCCCCTGATTCTGTGGATAACCGTATTACCGCCATGCATTAGTTATTAATAGTAATCAATTACGGGGTCA
TTAGTTCATAGCCCATATATGGAGTTCCGCGTTACATAACTTACGGTAAATGGCCCGCCTGGCTGACCGC
CCAACGACCCCCGCCCA
