Features (pLannotate 1.2.2; 14 found; start..end, strand, type, name):
      1..51      +  rep_origin     RSF ori (fragment): Plasmids containing the RSF 1030 origin of replication can be propagated in E. coli cells that contain additional plasmids with compatible origins.
    119..422     +  enhancer       CMV enhancer: human cytomegalovirus immediate early enhancer
    423..626     +  promoter       CMV promoter: human cytomegalovirus (CMV) immediate early promoter
    709..1081    +  CDS            LC3B (fragment): human LC3 protein; MAP1LC3B; Atg8 family member found on autophagosomes
   1107..1191    +  CDS            large T antigen (fragment): large T antigen from SV40 (simian virus 40)
   1214..1335    +  polyA_signal   SV40 poly(A) signal: SV40 polyadenylation signal
   1369..1797    -  rep_origin     f1 ori (sequence partly withheld): f1 bacteriophage origin of replication; arrow indicates direction of (+) strand synthesis
   1824..1928    +  promoter       AmpR promoter: bla
   1930..2287    +  promoter       SV40 promoter: SV40 enhancer and early promoter
   2322..3116    +  CDS            NeoR/KanR: aminoglycoside phosphotransferase from Tn5; aph(3')-II (or nptII); confers resistance to neomycin, kanamycin, and G418 (Geneticin®)
   3137..3289    +  CDS            ble (fragment): BLE_KLEPN - Experimental evidence at protein level: Swiss-Prot protein existence level 1. Binding protein with a strong affinity to the bleomycin family of antibiotics. Binds to CL990; an antimitotic-antibiotic compound. From Klebsiella pneumoniae.
   3348..3395    +  polyA_signal   HSV TK poly(A) signal: herpes simplex virus thymidine kinase polyadenylation signal (Cole and Stacy, 1985)
   3486..3502    -  polyA_signal   bGH poly(A) signal (fragment): bovine growth hormone polyadenylation signal
   3724..4312    +  rep_origin     ori: high-copy-number ColE1/pMB1/pBR322/pUC origin of replication
>Addgene plasmid #112026 | pBC2T-LC3B | addgene full sequence | sequence record 213813 | Addgene NGS Result
CATGTTCTTTCCTGCGTTATCCCCTGATTCTGTGGATAACCGTATTACCGCCATGCATTAGTTATTAATA
GTAATCAATTACGGGGTCATTAGTTCATAGCCCATATATGGAGTTCCGCGTTACATAACTTACGGTAAAT
GGCCCGCCTGGCTGACCGCCCAACGACCCCCGCCCATTGACGTCAATAATGACGTATGTTCCCATAGTAA
CGCCAATAGGGACTTTCCATTGACGTCAATGGGTGGAGTATTTACGGTAAACTGCCCACTTGGCAGTACA
TCAAGTGTATCATATGCCAAGTACGCCCCCTATTGACGTCAATGACGGTAAATGGCCCGCCTGGCATTAT
GCCCAGTACATGACCTTATGGGACTTTCCTACTTGGCAGTACATCTACGTATTAGTCATCGCTATTACCA
TGGTGATGCGGTTTTGGCAGTACATCAATGGGCGTGGATAGCGGTTTGACTCACGGGGATTTCCAAGTCT
CCACCCCATTGACGTCAATGGGAGTTTGTTTTGGCACCAAAATCAACGGGACTTTCCAAAATGTCGTAAC
AACTCCGCCCCATTGACGCAAATGGGCGGTAGGCGTGTACGGTGGGAGGTCTATATAAGCAGAGCTGGTT
TAGTGAACCGTCAGATCCGCTAGCGCTACCGGTCGCCACCATGCCTGATCGCAAGCGCGCCGTGAGCCAT
TGGCAGCAGCCGTCGGAGAAGACCTTCAAGCAGCGCCGCACCTTCGAACAAAGAGTAGAAGATGTCCGAC
TTATTCGAGAGCAGCATCCAACCAAAATCCCGGTGATAATAGAACGATACAAGGGTGAGAAGCAGCTTCC
TGTTCTGGATAAAACAAAGTTCCTTGTACCTGACCATGTCAACATGAGTGAGCTCATCAAGATAATTAGA
AGGCGCTTACAGCTCAATGCTAATCAGGCCTTCTTCCTGTTGGTGAACGGACACAGCATGGTCAGCGTCT
CCACACCAATCTCAGAGGTGTATGAGAGTGAGAAAGATGAAGATGGATTCCTGTACATGGTCTATGCCTC
CCAGGAGACGTTCGGGATGAAATTGTCAGTGTAAGGATCCACCGGATCTAGATAACTGATCATAATCAGC
CATACCACATTTGTAGAGGTTTTACTTGCTTTAAAAAACCTCCCACACCTCCCCCTGAACCTGAAACATA
AAATGAATGCAATTGTTGTTGTTAACTTGTTTATTGCAGCTTATAATGGTTACAAATAAAGCAATAGCAT
CACAAATTTCACAAATAAAGCATTTTTTTCACTGCATTCTAGTTGTGGTTTGTCCAAACTCATCAATGTA
TCTTAACGCGTAAATTGTAAGCGTTAATATTTTGTTAAAATTCGCGTTAAATTTTTGTTAAATCAGCTCA
TTTTTTAACCAATAGGCCGAAATCGGCAAAATCCCTTATAAATCAAAAGAATAGACCGAGATAGGGT
[37 nt withheld, positions 1468-1504]
AAAGAACGTGGACTCCAACGTCAAAGG
[49 nt withheld, positions 1532-1580]
T
[91 nt withheld, positions 1582-1672]
G
[124 nt withheld, positions 1674-1797]
CAGGTGGCACTTTTCGGGGAAATGTGCGCGGAACCCCTATTTGTTTATTTTTCTAAATACATTCAAATAT
GTATCCGCTCATGAGACAATAACCCTGATAAATGCTTCAATAATATTGAAAAAGGAAGAGTCCTGAGGCG
GAAAGAACCAGCTGTGGAATGTGTGTCAGTTAGGGTGTGGAAAGTCCCCAGGCTCCCCAGCAGGCAGAAG
TATGCAAAGCATGCATCTCAATTAGTCAGCAACCAGGTGTGGAAAGTCCCCAGGCTCCCCAGCAGGCAGA
AGTATGCAAAGCATGCATCTCAATTAGTCAGCAACCATAGTCCCGCCCCTAACTCCGCCCATCCCGCCCC
TAACTCCGCCCAGTTCCGCCCATTCTCCGCCCCATGGCTGACTAATTTTTTTTATTTATGCAGAGGCCGA
GGCCGCCTCGGCCTCTGAGCTATTCCAGAAGTAGTGAGGAGGCTTTTTTGGAGGCCTAGGCTTTTGCAAA
GATCGATCAAGAGACAGGATGAGGATCGTTTCGCATGATTGAACAAGATGGATTGCACGCAGGTTCTCCG
GCCGCTTGGGTGGAGAGGCTATTCGGCTATGACTGGGCACAACAGACAATCGGCTGCTCTGATGCCGCCG
TGTTCCGGCTGTCAGCGCAGGGGCGCCCGGTTCTTTTTGTCAAGACCGACCTGTCCGGTGCCCTGAATGA
ACTGCAAGACGAGGCAGCGCGGCTATCGTGGCTGGCCACGACGGGCGTTCCTTGCGCAGCTGTGCTCGAC
GTTGTCACTGAAGCGGGAAGGGACTGGCTGCTATTGGGCGAAGTGCCGGGGCAGGATCTCCTGTCATCTC
ACCTTGCTCCTGCCGAGAAAGTATCCATCATGGCTGATGCAATGCGGCGGCTGCATACGCTTGATCCGGC
TACCTGCCCATTCGACCACCAAGCGAAACATCGCATCGAGCGAGCACGTACTCGGATGGAAGCCGGTCTT
GTCGATCAGGATGATCTGGACGAAGAGCATCAGGGGCTCGCGCCAGCCGAACTGTTCGCCAGGCTCAAGG
CGAGCATGCCCGACGGCGAGGATCTCGTCGTGACCCATGGCGATGCCTGCTTGCCGAATATCATGGTGGA
AAATGGCCGCTTTTCTGGATTCATCGACTGTGGCCGGCTGGGTGTGGCGGACCGCTATCAGGACATAGCG
TTGGCTACCCGTGATATTGCTGAAGAGCTTGGCGGCGAATGGGCTGACCGCTTCCTCGTGCTTTACGGTA
TCGCCGCTCCCGATTCGCAGCGCATCGCCTTCTATCGCCTTCTTGACGAGTTCTTCTGAGCGGGACTCTG
GGGTTCGAAATGACCGACCAAGCGACGCCCAACCTGCCATCACGAGATTTCGATTCCACCGCCGCCTTCT
ATGAAAGGTTGGGCTTCGGAATCGTTTTCCGGGACGCCGGCTGGATGATCCTCCAGCGCGGGGATCTCAT
GCTGGAGTTCTTCGCCCACCCTAGGGGGAGGCTAACTGAAACACGGAAGGAGACAATACCGGAAGGAACC
CGCGCTATGACGGCAATAAAAAGACAGAATAAAACGCACGGTGTTGGGTCGTTTGTTCATAAACGCGGGG
TTCGGTCCCAGGGCTGGCACTCTGTCGATACCCCACCGAGACCCCATTGGGGCCAATACGCCCGCGTTTC
TTCCTTTTCCCCACCCCACCCCCCAAGTTCGGGTGAAGGCCCAGGGCTCGCAGCCAACGTCGGGGCGGCA
GGCCCTGCCATAGCCTCAGGTTACTCATATATACTTTAGATTGATTTAAAACTTCATTTTTAATTTAAAA
GGATCTAGGTGAAGATCCTTTTTGATAATCTCATGACCAAAATCCCTTAACGTGAGTTTTCGTTCCACTG
AGCGTCAGACCCCGTAGAAAAGATCAAAGGATCTTCTTGAGATCCTTTTTTTCTGCGCGTAATCTGCTGC
TTGCAAACAAAAAAACCACCGCTACCAGCGGTGGTTTGTTTGCCGGATCAAGAGCTACCAACTCTTTTTC
CGAAGGTAACTGGCTTCAGCAGAGCGCAGATACCAAATACTGTTCTTCTAGTGTAGCCGTAGTTAGGCCA
CCACTTCAAGAACTCTGTAGCACCGCCTACATACCTCGCTCTGCTAATCCTGTTACCAGTGGCTGCTGCC
AGTGGCGATAAGTCGTGTCTTACCGGGTTGGACTCAAGACGATAGTTACCGGATAAGGCGCAGCGGTCGG
GCTGAACGGGGGGTTCGTGCACACAGCCCAGCTTGGAGCGAACGACCTACACCGAACTGAGATACCTACA
GCGTGAGCTATGAGAAAGCGCCACGCTTCCCGAAGGGAGAAAGGCGGACAGGTATCCGGTAAGCGGCAGG
GTCGGAACAGGAGAGCGCACGAGGGAGCTTCCAGGGGGAAACGCCTGGTATCTTTATAGTCCTGTCGGGT
TTCGCCACCTCTGACTTGAGCGTCGATTTTTGTGATGCTCGTCAGGGGGGCGGAGCCTATGGAAAAACGC
CAGCAACGCGGCCTTTTTACGGTTCCTGGCCTTTTGCTGGCCTTTTGCTCA
